Addgene plasmid #176052: pcDNA3.1 His-V5 Myc dMBII
Purpose: Expresses Myc Mutant (delta Myc BoxII) tagged with His and V5 in Mammalian cells
Depositing lab: Linda Penn. Publication: MYC Interacts with the G9a Histone Methyltransferase to Drive Transcriptional Repression and Tumorigenesis. Tu WB, Shiah YJ, Lourenco C, Mullen PJ, Dingar D, Redel C, Tamachi A, Ba-Alawi W, Aman A, Al-Awar R, Cescon DW, Haibe-Kains B, Arrowsmith CH, Raught B, Boutros PC, Penn LZ. Cancer Cell. 2018 Oct 8;34(4):579-595.e8. doi: 10.1016/j.ccell.2018.09.001. PubMed 30300580.
Backbone
  Vector backbone: pcDNA3.1
  Backbone size w/o insert (bp): 6000
  Total vector size (bp): 6809
  Vector type: Mammalian Expression
  Selectable markers: Neomycin (select with G418)
Growth in bacteria
  Bacterial resistance: Ampicillin, 100 μg/mL
  Growth temperature: 37°C
  Growth strain: DH5alpha
  Copy number: Unknown
Gene/Insert
  Gene/Insert name: Myc (alt name: c-Myc)
  Species: H. sapiens (human)
  Insert size (bp): 1269
  Mutation: deleted amino acids 128-143
  Promoter: CMV
  Tag / fusion protein: V5; 6xHis
  Cloning method: Restriction Enzyme; 5′ cloning site BamHI (not destroyed); 3′ cloning site EcoRI (not destroyed)
  Sequencing primers: 5′ CMV-F; 3′ Myc_pSeq3R
Terms and licenses: Academic/Nonprofit Terms; Industry Terms: Not Available to Industry
How to cite: pcDNA3.1 His-V5 Myc dMBII was a gift from Linda Penn (Addgene plasmid # 176052 ; http://n2t.net/addgene:176052 ; RRID:Addgene_176052)
