[The description below was written by a language model from this plasmid's Addgene catalogue record and pLannotate feature annotations shown in this document.]
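Description:
pcDNA3.1 His-V5 Myc dMBII is a mammalian expression plasmid built on the pcDNA3.1 backbone that produces a human c-Myc deletion mutant lacking Myc Box II. It is propagated in E. coli through a high-copy ColE1/pUC-type origin and selected with ampicillin via the β-lactamase gene. An f1 origin is also present, which in principle allows single-stranded DNA production. For selection in mammalian cells, an SV40 early promoter drives the neomycin phosphotransferase gene, terminated by an SV40 polyadenylation signal, so stable transfectants can be selected with G418.

The payload is a human MYC coding sequence cloned between BamHI and EcoRI sites, with amino acids 128–143 deleted. The feature table shows this as two directly abutting c-Myc fragments, consistent with an internal in-frame deletion at their junction. Expression is driven by the CMV immediate-early enhancer and promoter and terminated by the bovine growth hormone polyadenylation signal. A V5 epitope tag lies just downstream of the Myc coding sequence, indicating a C-terminal fusion. The catalogue also lists a 6xHis tag, which the automated annotation did not call, so its exact position is not confirmed by the feature table. A T7 promoter upstream of the insert and an SP6 promoter downstream, facing in the opposite direction, could serve for in vitro transcription or sequencing. The sequenced record is slightly shorter than the stated total vector size.

The tags allow detection or purification of the mutant protein separately from endogenous Myc. The associated publication concerns MYC's interaction with the G9a histone methyltransferase in transcriptional repression and tumorigenesis, so this mutant would suit comparison with wild-type Myc to test which functions depend on Myc Box II.
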