Features (pLannotate 1.2.2; 23 found; start..end, strand, type, name):
     73..402     +  promoter       SV40 promoter: SV40 enhancer and early promoter
    469..1260    +  CDS            neo: KKA2_KLEPN - Also known as kan, nptII. Experimental evidence at protein level: Swiss-Prot protein existence level 1. Resistance to kanamycin, neomycin, paromomycin, ribostamycin, butirosin and gentamicin B. From Klebsiella pneumoniae.
   1284..1442    +  CDS            ble (fragment): BLE_KLEPN - Experimental evidence at protein level: Swiss-Prot protein existence level 1. Binding protein with a strong affinity to the bleomycin family of antibiotics. Binds to CL990; an antimitotic-antibiotic compound. From Klebsiella pneumoniae.
   1437..1558    +  polyA_signal   SV40 poly(A) signal: SV40 polyadenylation signal
   1631..1647    -  protein_bind   lac operator: The lac repressor binds to the lac operator to inhibit transcription in E. coli. This inhibition can be relieved by adding lactose or isopropyl-β-D-thiogalactopyranoside (IPTG). lac repressor encoded by lacI
   1655..1685    -  promoter       lac promoter: promoter for the E. coli lac operon
   1700..1721    -  protein_bind   CAP binding site: CAP binding activates transcription in the presence of cAMP. E. coli catabolite activator protein
   1734..1826    -  CDS            lacI (fragment): lac repressor; lacI; The lac repressor binds to the lac operator to inhibit transcription in E. coli. This inhibition can be relieved by adding lactose or isopropyl-β-D-thiogalactopyranoside (IPTG).
   2009..2597    -  rep_origin     ori: high-copy-number ColE1/pMB1/pBR322/pUC origin of replication
   2768..3628    -  CDS            AmpR: β-lactamase; bla; confers resistance to ampicillin, carbenicillin, and related antibiotics
   3629..3733    -  promoter       AmpR promoter: bla
   3792..3844    -  misc_feature   bom (fragment): basis of mobility region from pBR322
   3999..4378    +  enhancer       CMV enhancer: human cytomegalovirus immediate early enhancer
   4379..4582    +  promoter       CMV promoter: human cytomegalovirus (CMV) immediate early promoter
   4578..4611    +  LTR            5' LTR (truncated) (fragment): truncated 5' long terminal repeat (LTR) from HIV-1
   4627..4645    +  promoter       T7 promoter: promoter for bacteriophage T7 RNA polymerase
   4680..5060    +  CDS            c-Myc (fragment): human c-Myc proto-oncogene
   5061..5948    +  CDS            c-Myc (fragment): human c-Myc proto-oncogene
   5973..6014    +  CDS            V5 tag: epitope tag from simian virus 5
   6105..6123    -  promoter       SP6 promoter: promoter for bacteriophage SP6 RNA polymerase
   6149..6373    +  polyA_signal   bGH poly(A) signal: bovine growth hormone polyadenylation signal
   6377..6398    +  promoter       SV40 promoter (fragment): SV40 enhancer and early promoter
   6419..59      +  rep_origin     f1 ori (across the origin) (sequence partly withheld): f1 bacteriophage origin of replication; arrow indicates direction of (+) strand synthesis
>Addgene plasmid #176052 | pcDNA3.1 His-V5 Myc dMBII | addgene full sequence | sequence record 346683 | Addgene NGS Result
GCCGATTTCGGCCTATTGGTTAAAAAATGAGCTGATTTAACAAAAATTTAACGCGAATTAATTCTGTGGA
ATGTGTGTCAGTTAGGGTGTGGAAAGTCCCCAGGCTCCCCAGCAGGCAGAAGTATGCAAAGCATGCATCT
CAATTAGTCAGCAACCAGGTGTGGAAAGTCCCCAGGCTCCCCAGCAGGCAGAAGTATGCAAAGCATGCAT
CTCAATTAGTCAGCAACCATAGTCCCGCCCCTAACTCCGCCCATCCCGCCCCTAACTCCGCCCAGTTCCG
CCCATTCTCCGCCCCATGGCTGACTAATTTTTTTTATTTATGCAGAGGCCGAGGCCGCCTCTGCCTCTGA
GCTATTCCAGAAGTAGTGAGGAGGCTTTTTTGGAGGCCTAGGCTTTTGCAAAAAGCTCCCGGGAGCTTGT
ATATCCATTTTCGGATCTGATCAAGAGACAGGATGAGGATCGTTTCGCATGATTGAACAAGATGGATTGC
ACGCAGGTTCTCCGGCCGCTTGGGTGGAGAGGCTATTCGGCTATGACTGGGCACAACAGACAATCGGCTG
CTCTGATGCCGCCGTGTTCCGGCTGTCAGCGCAGGGGCGCCCGGTTCTTTTTGTCAAGACCGACCTGTCC
GGTGCCCTGAATGAACTGCAGGACGAGGCAGCGCGGCTATCGTGGCTGGCCACGACGGGCGTTCCTTGCG
CAGCTGTGCTCGACGTTGTCACTGAAGCGGGAAGGGACTGGCTGCTATTGGGCGAAGTGCCGGGGCAGGA
TCTCCTGTCATCTCACCTTGCTCCTGCCGAGAAAGTATCCATCATGGCTGATGCAATGCGGCGGCTGCAT
ACGCTTGATCCGGCTACCTGCCCATTCGACCACCAAGCGAAACATCGCATCGAGCGAGCACGTACTCGGA
TGGAAGCCGGTCTTGTCGATCAGGATGATCTGGACGAAGAGCATCAGGGGCTCGCGCCAGCCGAACTGTT
CGCCAGGCTCAAGGCGCGCATGCCCGACGGCGAGGATCTCGTCGTGACCCATGGCGATGCCTGCTTGCCG
AATATCATGGTGGAAAATGGCCGCTTTTCTGGATTCATCGACTGTGGCCGGCTGGGTGTGGCGGACCGCT
ATCAGGACATAGCGTTGGCTACCCGTGATATTGCTGAAGAGCTTGGCGGCGAATGGGCTGACCGCTTCCT
CGTGCTTTACGGTATCGCCGCTCCCGATTCGCAGCGCATCGCCTTCTATCGCCTTCTTGACGAGTTCTTC
TGAGCGGGACTCTGGGGTTCGAAATGACCGACCAAGCGACGCCCAACCTGCCATCACGAGATTTCGATTC
CACCGCCGCCTTCTATGAAAGGTTGGGCTTCGGAATCGTTTTCCGGGACGCCGGCTGGATGATCCTCCAG
CGCGGGGATCTCATGCTGGAGTTCTTCGCCCACCCCAACTTGTTTATTGCAGCTTATAATGGTTACAAAT
AAAGCAATAGCATCACAAATTTCACAAATAAAGCATTTTTTTCACTGCATTCTAGTTGTGGTTTGTCCAA
ACTCATCAATGTATCTTATCATGTCTGTATACCGTCGACCTCTAGCTAGAGCTTGGCGTAATCATGGTCA
TAGCTGTTTCCTGTGTGAAATTGTTATCCGCTCACAATTCCACACAACATACGAGCCGGAAGCATAAAGT
GTAAAGCCTGGGGTGCCTAATGAGTGAGCTAACTCACATTAATTGCGTTGCGCTCACTGCCCGCTTTCCA
GTCGGGAAACCTGTCGTGCCAGCTGCATTAATGAATCGGCCAACGCGCGGGGAGAGGCGGTTTGCGTATT
GGGCGCTCTTCCGCTTCCTCGCTCACTGACTCGCTGCGCTCGGTCGTTCGGCTGCGGCGAGCGGTATCAG
CTCACTCAAAGGCGGTAATACGGTTATCCACAGAATCAGGGGATAACGCAGGAAAGAACATGTGAGCAAA
AGGCCAGCAAAAGGCCAGGAACCGTAAAAAGGCCGCGTTGCTGGCGTTTTTCCATAGGCTCCGCCCCCCT
GACGAGCATCACAAAAATCGACGCTCAAGTCAGAGGTGGCGAAACCCGACAGGACTATAAAGATACCAGG
CGTTTCCCCCTGGAAGCTCCCTCGTGCGCTCTCCTGTTCCGACCCTGCCGCTTACCGGATACCTGTCCGC
CTTTCTCCCTTCGGGAAGCGTGGCGCTTTCTCATAGCTCACGCTGTAGGTATCTCAGTTCGGTGTAGGTC
GTTCGCTCCAAGCTGGGCTGTGTGCACGAACCCCCCGTTCAGCCCGACCGCTGCGCCTTATCCGGTAACT
ATCGTCTTGAGTCCAACCCGGTAAGACACGACTTATCGCCACTGGCAGCAGCCACTGGTAACAGGATTAG
CAGAGCGAGGTATGTAGGCGGTGCTACAGAGTTCTTGAAGTGGTGGCCTAACTACGGCTACACTAGAAGA
ACAGTATTTGGTATCTGCGCTCTGCTGAAGCCAGTTACCTTCGGAAAAAGAGTTGGTAGCTCTTGATCCG
GCAAACAAACCACCGCTGGTAGCGGTGGTTTTTTTGTTTGCAAGCAGCAGATTACGCGCAGAAAAAAAGG
ATCTCAAGAAGATCCTTTGATCTTTTCTACGGGGTCTGACGCTCAGTGGAACGAAAACTCACGTTAAGGG
ATTTTGGTCATGAGATTATCAAAAAGGATCTTCACCTAGATCCTTTTAAATTAAAAATGAAGTTTTAAAT
CAATCTAAAGTATATATGAGTAAACTTGGTCTGACAGTTACCAATGCTTAATCAGTGAGGCACCTATCTC
AGCGATCTGTCTATTTCGTTCATCCATAGTTGCCTGACTCCCCGTCGTGTAGATAACTACGATACGGGAG
GGCTTACCATCTGGCCCCAGTGCTGCAATGATACCGCGAGACCCACGCTCACCGGCTCCAGATTTATCAG
CAATAAACCAGCCAGCCGGAAGGGCCGAGCGCAGAAGTGGTCCTGCAACTTTATCCGCCTCCATCCAGTC
TATTAATTGTTGCCGGGAAGCTAGAGTAAGTAGTTCGCCAGTTAATAGTTTGCGCAACGTTGTTGCCATT
GCTACAGGCATCGTGGTGTCACGCTCGTCGTTTGGTATGGCTTCATTCAGCTCCGGTTCCCAACGATCAA
GGCGAGTTACATGATCCCCCATGTTGTGCAAAAAAGCGGTTAGCTCCTTCGGTCCTCCGATCGTTGTCAG
AAGTAAGTTGGCCGCAGTGTTATCACTCATGGTTATGGCAGCACTGCATAATTCTCTTACTGTCATGCCA
TCCGTAAGATGCTTTTCTGTGACTGGTGAGTACTCAACCAAGTCATTCTGAGAATAGTGTATGCGGCGAC
CGAGTTGCTCTTGCCCGGCGTCAATACGGGATAATACCGCGCCACATAGCAGAACTTTAAAAGTGCTCAT
CATTGGAAAACGTTCTTCGGGGCGAAAACTCTCAAGGATCTTACCGCTGTTGAGATCCAGTTCGATGTAA
CCCACTCGTGCACCCAACTGATCTTCAGCATCTTTTACTTTCACCAGCGTTTCTGGGTGAGCAAAAACAG
GAAGGCAAAATGCCGCAAAAAAGGGAATAAGGGCGACACGGAAATGTTGAATACTCATACTCTTCCTTTT
TCAATATTATTGAAGCATTTATCAGGGTTATTGTCTCATGAGCGGATACATATTTGAATGTATTTAGAAA
AATAAACAAATAGGGGTTCCGCGCACATTTCCCCGAAAAGTGCCACCTGACGTCGACGGATCGGGAGATC
TCCCGATCCCCTATGGTGCACTCTCAGTACAATCTGCTCTGATGCCGCATAGTTAAGCCAGTATCTGCTC
CCTGCTTGTGTGTTGGAGGTCGCTGAGTAGTGCGCGAGCAAAATTTAAGCTACAACAAGGCAAGGCTTGA
CCGACAATTGCATGAAGAATCTGCTTAGGGTTAGGCGTTTTGCGCTGCTTCGCGATGTACGGGCCAGATA
TACGCGTTGACATTGATTATTGACTAGTTATTAATAGTAATCAATTACGGGGTCATTAGTTCATAGCCCA
TATATGGAGTTCCGCGTTACATAACTTACGGTAAATGGCCCGCCTGGCTGACCGCCCAACGACCCCCGCC
CATTGACGTCAATAATGACGTATGTTCCCATAGTAACGCCAATAGGGACTTTCCATTGACGTCAATGGGT
GGAGTATTTACGGTAAACTGCCCACTTGGCAGTACATCAAGTGTATCATATGCCAAGTACGCCCCCTATT
GACGTCAATGACGGTAAATGGCCCGCCTGGCATTATGCCCAGTACATGACCTTATGGGACTTTCCTACTT
GGCAGTACATCTACGTATTAGTCATCGCTATTACCATGGTGATGCGGTTTTGGCAGTACATCAATGGGCG
TGGATAGCGGTTTGACTCACGGGGATTTCCAAGTCTCCACCCCATTGACGTCAATGGGAGTTTGTTTTGG
CACCAAAATCAACGGGACTTTCCAAAATGTCGTAACAACTCCGCCCCATTGACGCAAATGGGCGGTAGGC
GTGTACGGTGGGAGGTCTATATAAGCAGAGCTCTCTGGCTAACTAGAGAACCCACTGCTTACTGGCTTAT
CGAAATTAATACGACTCACTATAGGGAGACCCAAGCTTGGTACCGAGCTCGGATCCACCATGCCCCTCAA
CGTTAGCTTCACCAACAGGAACTATGACCTCGACTACGACTCGGTGCAGCCGTATTTCTACTGCGACGAG
GAGGAGAACTTCTACCAGCAGCAGCAGCAGAGCGAGCTGCAGCCCCCGGCGCCCAGCGAGGATATCTGGA
AGAAATTCGAGCTGCTGCCCACCCCGCCCCTGTCCCCTAGCCGCCGCTCCGGGCTCTGCTCGCCCTCCTA
CGTTGCGGTCACACCCTTCTCCCTTCGGGGAGACAACGACGGCGGTGGCGGGAGCTTCTCCACGGCCGAC
CAGCTGGAGATGGTGACCGAGCTGCTGGGAGGAGACATGGTGAACCAGAGTTTCATCTGCGACCCGGACG
ACGAGACCTTCATCAAAAACCTCGTCTCAGAGAAGCTGGCCTCCTACCAGGCTGCGCGCAAAGACAGCGG
CAGCCCGAACCCCGCCCGCGGCCACAGCGTCTGCTCCACCTCCAGCTTGTACCTGCAGGATCTGAGCGCC
GCCGCCTCAGAGTGCATCGACCCCTCGGTGGTCTTCCCCTACCCTCTCAACGACAGCAGCTCGCCCAAGT
CCTGCGCCTCGCAAGACTCCAGCGCCTTCTCTCCGTCCTCGGATTCTCTGCTCTCCTCGACGGAGTCCTC
CCCGCAGGGCAGCCCCGAGCCCCTGGTGCTCCATGAGGAGACACCGCCCACCACCAGCAGCGACTCTGAG
GAGGAACAAGAAGATGAGGAAGAAATCGATGTTGTTTCTGTGGAAAAGAGGCAGGCTCCTGGCAAAAGGT
CAGAGTCTGGATCACCTTCTGCTGGAGGCCACAGCAAACCTCCTCACAGCCCACTGGTCCTCAAGAGGTG
CCACGTCTCCACACATCAGCACAACTACGCAGCGCCTCCCTCCACTCGGAAGGACTATCCTGCTGCCAAG
AGGGTCAAGTTGGACAGTGTCAGAGTCCTGAGACAGATCAGCAACAACCGAAAATGCACCAGCCCCAGGT
CCTCGGACACCGAGGAGAATGTCAAGAGGCGAACACACAACGTCTTGGAGCGCCAGAGGAGGAACGAGCT
AAAACGGAGCTTTTTTGCCCTGCGTGACCAGATCCCGGAGTTGGAAAACAATGAAAAGGCCCCCAAGGTA
GTTATCCTTAAAAAAGCCACAGCATACATCCTGTCCGTCCAAGCAGAGGAGCAAAAGCTCATTTCTGAAG
AGGACTTGTTGCGGAAACGACGAGAACAGTTGAAACACAAACTTGAACAGCTACGGAACTCTTGTGCGGG
TCTAGAGGGCCCGCGGTTCGAAGGTAAGCCTATCCCTAACCCTCTCCTCGGTCTCGATTCTACGCGTACC
GGTCATCATCACCATCACCATTGAGAATTCTGCAGATATCCATCACACTGGCGGCCGCTCGAGCATGCAT
CTAGAGGGCCCTATTCTATAGTGTCACCTAAATGCTAGAGCTCGCTGATCAGCCTCGACTGTGCCTTCTA
GTTGCCAGCCATCTGTTGTTTGCCCCTCCCCCGTGCCTTCCTTGACCCTGGAAGGTGCCACTCCCACTGT
CCTTTCCTAATAAAATGAGGAAATTGCATCGCATTGTCTGAGTAGGTGTCATTCTATTCTGGGGGGTGGG
GTGGGGCAGGACAGCAAGGGGGAGGATTGGGAAGACAATAGCAGGCATGCTGGGGATGCGGTGGGCTCTA
TGGCTTCTGAGGCGGAAAGAACCAGCTGGGGCTCTAGGGGGTATCCCC
[124 nt withheld, positions 6419-6542]
C
[91 nt withheld, positions 6544-6634]
A
[49 nt withheld, positions 6636-6684]
CCTTTGACGTTGGAGTCCACGTTCTTT
[37 nt withheld, positions 6712-6748]
ACCCTATCTCGGTCTATTCTTTTGATTTATAAGGGATTTT
